Addgene plasmid #175001: pMSR:MSMEG_1352:Dendra
Purpose: C-term fluorescent fusion
Depositing lab: Keith Derbyshire & Joseph Wade. Depositing organization: Wadsworth Center, New York State Department of Health. Publication: A Mycobacterial Systems Resource for the Research Community. Judd JA, Canestrari J, Clark R, Joseph A, Lapierre P, Lasek-Nesselquist E, Mir M, Palumbo M, Smith C, Stone M, Upadhyay A, Wirth SE, Dedrick RM, Meier CG, Russell DA, Dills A, Dove E, Kester J, Wolf ID, Zhu J, Rubin ER, Fortune S, Hatfull GF, Gray TA, Wade JT, Derbyshire KM. mBio. 2021 Mar 2;12(2). pii: mBio.02401-20. doi: 10.1128/mBio.02401-20. PubMed 33653882.
Backbone
  Vector backbone: pMSR:Dendra
  Vector type: Bacterial Expression ; Integrating Mycobacterial Expression Vector attL5. T7 expression in E. coli
Growth in bacteria
  Bacterial resistance: Apramycin, 25 μg/mL
  Growth temperature: 37°C
  Growth strain: DH5alpha
  Copy number: High Copy
Gene/Insert
  Gene/Insert name: MSMEG_1352
  Species: M. smegmatis
  Promoter: pmycTetO
  Tag / fusion protein: Gly-Ala Linker/Dendra2/1x Flag Tag (C terminal on insert)
  Cloning method: Ligation Independent Cloning
  Sequencing primers: 5′ TGATAGAGTTTGTCCTCCCTATCAG; 3′ TCCATATGCACCTTGACACG
Resource information
  A portion of this plasmid was derived from a plasmid made by: CP000480.1
Terms and licenses: Academic/Nonprofit Terms; Industry Terms: Not Available to Industry
Depositor comments: 5' cloning site: AseI (destroyed), 3' cloning site: HindIII (not destroyed)
How to cite: pMSR:MSMEG_1352:Dendra was a gift from Keith Derbyshire & Joseph Wade (Addgene plasmid # 175001 ; http://n2t.net/addgene:175001 ; RRID:Addgene_175001)
