[The description below was written by a language model from this plasmid's Addgene catalogue record and pLannotate feature annotations shown in this document.]
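Description:
pMSR:MSMEG_1352:Dendra is an integrating mycobacterial expression vector built on the pMSR:Dendra backbone, part of a systematic resource of tagged Mycobacterium smegmatis genes. It is a 5,795 nt plasmid propagated in E. coli at high copy through a ColE1/pUC-type origin and selected with apramycin via the aac(3)IV acetyltransferase gene. It carries no mycobacterial replication origin in the annotated features. Instead, it encodes the mycobacteriophage L5 integrase along with adjoining L5 phage sequence (a fragment of gene 32), which directs site-specific recombination into the L5 attachment site of the mycobacterial chromosome and yields a stable single-copy insertion.

The payload is the M. smegmatis open reading frame MSMEG_1352, inserted by ligation-independent cloning and fused at its C terminus through a Gly-Ala linker to Dendra2, a green-to-red photoconvertible fluorescent protein, followed by a single FLAG epitope. The gene itself is not called by the automated annotation, but the unannotated interval between the promoter region and Dendra2 is where it would lie. Expression in mycobacteria is driven by the pmycTetO promoter. The two short hits labelled as fragments of a "tight TRE promoter" most likely reflect its tet operator sequences rather than any mammalian element. A T7 promoter sits just upstream of the insert and a T7 terminator fragment follows the FLAG tag, so the same fusion can be expressed in E. coli strains supplying T7 RNA polymerase. The stated purpose is a C-terminal fluorescent fusion, suited to localising the protein in live mycobacteria, with the FLAG tag available for immunodetection or purification. The record does not describe the function of MSMEG_1352.
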