Features (pLannotate 1.2.2; 13 found; start..end, strand, type, name):
    102..1214    -  CDS            33: VINT_BPML5 - Also known as int. Protein inferred from homology: Swiss-Prot protein existence level 3. Integrase is necessary for integration of the phage into the host genome by site-specific recombination. From Mycobacterium phage L5 (Mycobacteriophage L5).
   1774..1802    -  misc_feature   MCS (fragment): pUC18/19 multiple cloning site
   1970..2558    -  rep_origin     ori: high-copy-number ColE1/pMB1/pBR322/pUC origin of replication
   2599..2616    +  misc_feature   MCS (fragment): pBluescript multiple cloning site
   2683..3483    -  CDS            ApmR: aminoglycoside 3-N-acetyltransferase type IV ; aac(3)IV; confers resistance to apramycin (Paget and Davies, 1996)
   3689..3731    -  terminator     T7 terminator (fragment): transcription terminator for bacteriophage T7 RNA polymerase
   3740..3760    -  CDS            FLAG (fragment): FLAG® epitope tag, followed by an enterokinase cleavage site
   3800..4486    -  CDS            Dendra2: Dendra2 is a photoconvertible green fluorescent protein published in 2006, derived from Dendronephthya sp.. It has high acid sensitivity.
   5438..5456    -  promoter       T7 promoter: promoter for bacteriophage T7 RNA polymerase
   5470..5487    -  promoter       tight TRE promoter (fragment): Tet-responsive promoter PTight, consisting of seven tet operator sequences followed by the minimal CMV promoter
   5494..5513    -  promoter       tight TRE promoter (fragment): Tet-responsive promoter PTight, consisting of seven tet operator sequences followed by the minimal CMV promoter
   5571..5675    -  CDS            Y4104_STRCO (fragment): Protein inferred from homology: Swiss-Prot protein existence level 3. From Streptomyces coelicolor (strain ATCC BAA-471 / A3(2) / M145).
   5731..40      +  CDS            32 (fragment) (across the origin): VG32_BPML5 - Protein predicted: Swiss-Prot protein existence level 4. From Mycobacterium phage L5 (Mycobacteriophage L5).
>Addgene plasmid #175001 | pMSR:MSMEG_1352:Dendra | addgene full sequence | sequence record 345522 | Addgene NGS Result
CGGTGCTGGCGCTCGCGGCCAGGCGTGGTTCTTCGCGTACTGACAAGAAACCCCCCTCTTTAGGACTCAG
TGTCCTTGGGAGGGGGGCTTTTTGCGTTTCAGGAGGTCTTGGCCAGCTTGGACATCGCCTCAGCGATAGC
CTCGTCGCGGGCCTCAGACGCCATCTGGTACTTCATCGCCATCCTAGGAGTCGTGTGACCGAGACGGGCC
ATCAGCTCCTTGGTCGTCGCACCTGCCTGAGCGGCGAACGTAGCGCCGACAGCGCGGAGGTCGTGGATGC
GGAGTTCCGGCCGACCGATCTTGGCGTAGCCACGCTTCAGCGACTTGGTGAACGCGGACTTCGACAGCCG
GTTGCCCTGCGTCGTGGTCACCAGGAATGCCTCGGGGCCCTTGTTCATCTTCGTACGGTCCTTCATGTGC
GCTCGGATCATCTCCGCGACGTGAGGCGGAACCGTCACAGGACGCTTCGACCGGACGGTCTTGGCGTTGC
CAACGACGATCTTGTTCCCCACGCGGGAAGCGCCACGGCGCACCCGGAGCTTCATCGTCATGCCGTCGTC
CACGATGTCCTTGCGGCGAAGCTCGATCAGCTCTCCGAACCGGAGGCTCGTCCACGCCAGGATGTATGCC
GCGATCCGGTAGTGCTCGAAGATCTCAGCGGCGACGATGTCCAGCTCCTCAGGCGTCAGCGCCTCTACGT
CGCGCTCATCGGCTGCCTTCTGCTCGATCCGGCACGGGTTCTCTGCGATCAGCTTGTCCTCGACCGCTGT
GTTCATCACCGCCCGGAGGACGTTGTAGGCATGCCGGCGGGCAGTCGGGTGCTTCCTACCCATCCCGGCC
CACCACGCACGCACCAGAGCTGGCGTCATCTCTGTGACCGCCACTTCACCTAGCACCGGGTAGATGCGGC
GCTCCGCGTGCCCGCTGTACAGATCCCTGGTGCCGTCTGCGAGGTCGCGCTCCACGAGCCACTTCCGGGT
GTACTCCTCCAGCGTGATGGCGCTGGCGGCTGCCTTCTTCGCCCGGTCCTGTGGAGGGGTCCAGGTCTCC
ATCTCGATGAGCCGCTTCTCGCCCGCGAGCCAGGCTTCGGCGTCCATCTTGTTGTCGTAGGTCTGCAGCG
CGTAGTACCTCACACCGTCCTGCGGGTTGACGTATGAGGCTTGGATCCTCCCGCTGCGCTGAGTCTTCAG
CGATCCCCATCCGCGACGTGCCAACTAGGTCTCCTCTCGTCGTGAACAAGGCTACCGGGTTGCAACTCCT
GTGCAACTCTCAGGCTTCAACGCGCTTCTACGACCTGCAATTTCTTTCCACTTAGAGGATGCAGCCGAGA
GGGGGTAAAAACCTATCTTGACCGGCCCATATGTGGTCGGCAGACACCCATTCTTCCAAACTAGCTACGC
GGGTTCGATTCCCGTCGCCCGCTCCGCTGGTCAGAGGGTGTTTTCGCCCTCTGGCCATTTTTCTTTCCAG
GGGTCTGCAACTCTTGTGCGACTCTTCTGACCTGGGCATACGCGGTTGCAACGCATCCCTGATCTGGCTA
CTTTCGATGCTGACAAACGAATAGAGCCCCCCGCCTGCGCGAACAGACGAGGGGCATTCACACCAGATTG
GAGCTGGTGCAGTGAAGAGAATAGACCGGGACAAGGTTGCACCGGGAGTTGCAGCGGTCGGAACCCTCGC
CGTCGGCGGGCTGGCGTTCGCCCTGTCGTTCACGGCTCTCAGCGAGCTGGCTGCGGCCAACGGGGTGGCC
CAAGCAGAGATGGTGCCCTTGGTGGTCGACTCTAGAGGATCCCCGGGTACCGCGGCCGCACGCGTTGCGC
TCGGTCGTTCGGCTGCGGCGAGCGGTATCAGCTCACTCAAAGGCGGTAATACGGTTATCCACAGAATCAG
GGGATAACGCAGGAAAGAACATGTGAGCAAAAGGCCAGCAAAAGGCCAGGAACCGTAAAAAGGCCGCGTT
GCTGGCGTTTTTCCATAGGCTCCGCCCCCCTGACGAGCATCACAAAAATCGACGCTCAAGTCAGAGGTGG
CGAAACCCGACAGGACTATAAAGATACCAGGCGTTTCCCCCTGGAAGCTCCCTCGTGCGCTCTCCTGTTC
CGACCCTGCCGCTTACCGGATACCTGTCCGCCTTTCTCCCCTCGGGAAGCGTGGCGCTTTCTCATAGCTC
ACGCTGTAGGTATCTCAGTTCGGTGTAGGTCGTTCGCTCCAAGCTGGGCTGTGTGCACGAACCCCCCGTT
CAGCCCGACCGCTGCGCCTTATCCGGTAACTATCGTCTTGAGTCCAACCCGGTAAGACACGACTTATCGC
CACTGGCAGCAGCCACTGGTAACAGGATTAGCAGAGCGAGGTATGTAGGCGGTGCTACAGAGTTCTTGAA
GTGGTGGCCTAACTACGGCTACACTAGAAGGACAGTATTTGGTATCTGCGCTCTGCTGAAGCCAGTTACC
TTCGGAAAAAGAGTTGGTAGCTCTTGATCCGGCAAACAAACCACCGCTGGTAGCGGTGGTTTTTTTGTTT
GCAAGCAGCAGATTACGCGCAGAAAAAAAGGATCTCAAGAAGATCCTTTGATCTTTTCTACGGGGTCTGA
CGCTCATGGAACTAGTGGATCCCCCGTGTTGCCCCAGCAATCAGCGCGACCTTGCCCCTCCAACGTCATC
TCGTTCTCCGCTCATGAGCTCAGCCAATCGACTGGCGAGCGGCATCGCATTCTTCGCATCCCGCCTCTGG
CGGATGCAGGAAGATCAACGGATCTCGGCCCAGTTGACCCAGGGCTGTCGCCACAATGTCGCGGGAGCGG
ATCAACCGAGCAAAGGCATGACCGACTGGACCTTCCTTCTGAAGGCTCTTCTCCTTGAGCCACCTGTCCG
CCAAGGCAAAGCGCTCACAGCAGTGGTCATTCTCGAGATAATCGACGCGTACCAACTTGCCATCCTGAAG
AATGGTGCAGTGTCTCGGCACCCCATAGGGAACCTTTGCCATCAACTCGGCAAGATGCAGCGTCGTGTTG
GCATCGTGTCCCACGCCGAGGAGAAGTACCTGCCCATCGAGTTCATGGACACGGGCGACCGGGCTTGCAG
GCGAGTAAGGTGGCAGGGGCAATGGATCAGAGATGATCTGCTCTGCCTGTGGCCCCGCTGCCGCAAAGGC
AAATGGATGGGCGCTGCGCTTTACATTTGGCAGGCGCCAGAATGTGTCAGAGACAACTCCAAGGTCCGGT
GTAACGGGCGACGTGGCAGGATCGAACGGCTCGTCGTCCAGACCTGACCACGAGGGCATGACGAGCGTCC
CTCCCGGACCCAGCGTAGCACGCAGGGCCTCGATCAGTCCAAGTGGCCCATCTTCGAGGGGCCGGACGCT
ACGGAAGGAGCTGTGGACCAGCAGCACACCGCCGGGGGTAACCCCAAGGTTGAGAAGCTGACCGATGAGC
TCGGCTTTTCGCCATTCGTATTGCACGACATTGCACTCCACCGCTGATGACATCAGTCGATCATAGCACG
ATCAACGGCACTGTTGCAAATAGTCGGTGGTGATAAACTTATCATCCCCTTTTGCTGATGGAGCTGCACA
TGAACCCATTCAAAGGCCGGCATTTTCAGCGTGACATCATTCTGTGGGCCGTACGCTGGTACTGCAAATA
CGGCATCAGTTACCGTGAGCTGCAGGAATTCGATCGTACGCTAGTTAACAAAAAACCCCTCAAGACCCGT
TTAGAGGCCCCAAGGGGTTATTTAAATCACTTGTCGTCGTCGTCCTTGTAGTCCTGGAAATACAGGTTCT
CCCCGCCGCCGCCTTCGAACCAGACCTGCGACGGGAGCGGGCTATAGCGTGCCACAGCGTGCTCGTACAA
CTTGACCTTGTTGTAGTCCGAATCGTTCCCCAGGATTTCGATGCGGTGGTCCACGAAGTGCGCGTCGGGC
AGCTGGACGACCTTCTTCGCTTTGTACGTGGTCTTGAAGTCGCATAGGTAGTGGCCGCCGCCTTCCAGCA
GCAGCGCCATGTTGATGTTGCCGACCAGGAGGCCGTCCCGAACGTGCAGCTTCTCCGTGCTCGGCTCCCA
CTTGAGGGTCTTCTTCTGCATGACCGGGCCGTTCGGCGGAAAGTTGGTCCCCTTGAAACGGACGTTCTGG
AAGAAACAGTCCCCTTCCAGCGAGATGTCGCTGCGGATCGTACAGATACCCTTGTCTTCGAAGGTCATCG
TCCGCTCCCAGGAGTATCCCTCCGGGAAGCTCTGCTTGAAGTAGTCAGGGATATCCTCGGGGTACTTGGT
GAACACGCGGTTCCCGTAATGCACCGCGGTAGTGAGGATATCGTACGAGAATGGGAGAGGGGCGCCCTCC
TTGACGGTGAGGTTGGCGGTCTGGGTCCCTTCGTAAGGCTTACCCTTACCCTCCCCCTCGATCACGAAGG
CGTGACCGTTCACGTTGCCCTCCATATGCACCTTGACACGCATGTCCTCCTTGATCAGATTGATGCCAGG
CGTGTTGCCCGCGGCCGCACCAAGCTTACCCACCACGGCAAAGTTTGTCTTGAGCTCGCCGATGACCTCG
TCCCACACCGGCTCGGGAAGTTCGTGACCCATCCCGTCGATGAGCACCATGCGCGCACCCCGGATCGCAT
TGGCGATCGCGCGCCCGCCCGACGGAGGCATCAACCGGTCGGCGCGTCCGTGGATCACCACGGTGGGCGC
GGTGACGCGTTCGTTGTGATGACGCAGGCTGCCGCTGCCCAGGATCGCGGCGAAATGGCGGGCGATGCCT
GCGGGGTAGTACGCGCGGTCGTACAGTTCGGCGGCCTCGGCCCGGATCTCCTCTTCGGAGCGCGGGTACG
CCGGGCTGCCGTTGAGCCTGCTGAGTCGAACGGCGTTGTCCAGCACGGCATCTCGCGACGCGTCGGCAGG
CGGTCCGGTGATCAGCGACAGCAGCTGTCTGATTCCGGGCGGCGGGAGGAGCGCCTGGTTGTTGCTGGAG
AAGATCACCCCGAGGGTCTCGGTGCGGGCCGCGTGCTGCGACGCGAACACCTGGGCGATCATGCCGCCCA
TGGACCCACCGACGATGTGCGCGCGGTCGATCTCCAAGTGGTCGAGCAGGGCCGCAGCGTCGTCGGCCAT
GTCCTCGAGCGTGTACACCGCGGGGCTGCGCTTACCGAGGAACGAGCGCGCCATCCGCAGGGCGAGCGGC
GAATCGACACGCTGCCCCGACAGTTTCGTCGACAGGCCGACGTCGCGGTTGTCGAACCGGATGACGCGCA
ACCCCTGATCGACGAGTTTCTCGCAGAACTCGGTACGCCACATCAGCATCTGCGCACCCAGACCCATGAT
CAACAGGACCGCAGGATCGCCGGGATCACCCATGTCCTCGTAGAAGAGGTCGATCGGGTGGTCGGCGTCG
CCGGCGCGCGCGAGCCCGGTGCGGGTCTGCATAATGGCCTCCTTCTCCCTATAGTGAGTCGTATTACTCC
TTAAGCCTATCTATCACTGATAGGGAGGACAAACTCTATCACTGATAGGGAGTTCTCCCGCTCGTCAGAG
ACCCTTCTCACACCGGGCCTGTGCGTGCGAACGCACAGATCAACGCCGGGATGGCGTAGAGCTCACTGCG
CAGCACCGTGGGGATGCGGCCGATCATCACGTCGCGGATCGTGCCGCCTCCCACGGCCGTGACGGTGCCG
ACGATCCAATATTTCGACGTCCCCGATCAAAGCGGGCGCGTTGTGGTCACCGTCTAGATTTCTGGCGGGA
ACGGCAATGCTCCTGGCGGCGGCGGGGCTGGTGCCCAGGTCTCCGCACAGAGCGG
