>Addgene plasmid #175001 | pMSR:MSMEG_1352:Dendra | depositor partial sequence | sequence record 339395 | partial
ATGCAGACCCGCACCGGGCTCGCGCGCGCCGGCGACGCCGACCACCCGATCGACCTCTTCTACGAGGACA
TGGGTGATCCCGGCGATCCTGCGGTCCTGTTGATCATGGGTCTGGGTGCGCAGATGCTGATGTGGCGTAC
CGAGTTCTGCGAGAAACTCGTCGATCAGGGGTTGCGCGTCATCCGGTTCGACAACCGCGACGTCGGCCTG
TCGACGAAACTGTCGGGGCAGCGTGTCGATTCGCCGCTCGCCCTGCGGATGGCGCGCTCGTTCCTCGGTA
AGCGCAGCCCCGCGGTGTACACGCTCGAGGACATGGCCGACGACGCTGCGGCCCTGCTCGACCACTTGGA
GATCGACCGCGCGCACATCGTCGGTGGGTCCATGGGCGGCATGATCGCCCAGGTGTTCGCGTCGCAGCAC
GCGGCCCGCACCGAGACCCTCGGGGTGATCTTCTCCAGCAACAACCAGGCGCTCCTCCCGCCGCCCGGAA
TCAGACAGCTGCTGTCGCTGATCACCGGACCGCCTGCCGACGCGTCGCGAGATGCCGTGCTGGACAACGC
CGTTCGACTCAGCAGGCTCAACGGCAGCCCGGCGTACCCGCGCTCCGAAGAGGAGATCCGGGCCGAGGCC
GCCGAACTGTACGACCGCGCGTACTACCCCGCAGGCATCGCCCGCCATTTCGCCGCGATCCTGGGCAGCG
GCAGCCTGCGTCATCACAACGAACGCGTCACCGCGCCCACCGTGGTGATCCACGGACGCGCCGACCGGTT
GATGCCTCCGTCGGGCGGGCGCGCGATCGCCAATGCGATCCGGGGTGCGCGCATGGTGCTCATCGACGGG
ATGGGTCACGAACTTCCCGAGCCGGTGTGGGACGAGGTCATCGGCGAGCTCAAGACAAACTTTGCCGTGG
TGGGT
